Addgene plasmid #121281: pUC57-Kan_CD156_00123591
Purpose: Level 0 Golden-Gate compatible vector
Depositing lab: Sophien Kamoun. Depositing organization: Sainsbury Laboratory, Norwich. Publication: A Clone Resource of Magnaporthe oryzae Effectors That Share Sequence and Structural Similarities Across Host-Specific Lineages. Petit-Houdenot Y, Langner T, Harant A, Win J, Kamoun S. Mol Plant Microbe Interact. 2020 Aug;33(8):1032-1035. doi: 10.1094/MPMI-03-20-0052-A. Epub 2020 Jun 22. PubMed 32460610.
Backbone
  Vector backbone: pUC57-Kan
  Backbone size w/o insert (bp): 2626
  Vector type: Golden Gate
  Selectable markers: lacZ
Growth in bacteria
  Bacterial resistance: Kanamycin, 50 μg/mL
  Growth temperature: 37°C
  Growth strain: DH5alpha
  Copy number: High Copy
Gene/Insert
  Gene/Insert name: CD156_00123591
  Mutation: Magnaporthe oryzae
  Cloning method: Restriction Enzyme; 5′ cloning site EcoRV (unknown if destroyed); 3′ cloning site EcoRV (unknown if destroyed)
  Sequencing primers: 5′ M13Fw; 3′ M13Rv
Terms and licenses: Academic/Nonprofit Terms; Industry Terms: Not Available to Industry
How to cite: pUC57-Kan_CD156_00123591 was a gift from Sophien Kamoun (Addgene plasmid # 121281 ; http://n2t.net/addgene:121281 ; RRID:Addgene_121281)
