[The description below was written by a language model from this plasmid's Addgene catalogue record and pLannotate feature annotations shown in this document.]
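Description:
pUC57-Kan_CD156_00123591 is a Level 0 Golden Gate-compatible module plasmid built on the small, high-copy E. coli cloning vector pUC57-Kan. It is propagated in standard cloning strains through a ColE1/pUC-type origin of replication and selected with kanamycin. Resistance comes from an aph(3')-Ia aminoglycoside phosphotransferase gene, which the annotation places downstream of the bla (AmpR) promoter. The remaining annotated features are typical pUC remnants: short fragments of bom, rop and lacI, plus the lac regulatory region (CAP binding site, lac promoter and lac operator) that drives the lacZα fragment.

The insert, CD156_00123591, is recorded as coming from the rice blast fungus Magnaporthe oryzae, and the associated publication describes a clone resource of M. oryzae effectors that share sequence and structural similarity across host-specific lineages. The catalogue does not describe the gene product further. The insert was placed at the EcoRV site of the polylinker, and the feature table shows an unannotated gap of roughly 650 nt between the lacZα fragment and the lac operator. This gap is consistent with the insert interrupting lacZα and with the difference between the 3,217 nt sequence and the 2,626 bp backbone. M13 forward and reverse priming sites flank the region for sequence verification.

No eukaryotic promoter, tag or terminator is annotated, so the plasmid serves as a storage and donor module rather than an expression vector. In Golden Gate systems, Level 0 parts are released with Type IIS restriction enzymes and assembled with promoters, tags and terminators into higher-level transcription units. The record does not state which enzyme or overhangs apply here.
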