Features (pLannotate 1.2.2; 10 found; start..end, strand, type, name):
    137..236     +  misc_feature   bom (fragment): basis of mobility region from pBR322
    242..399     -  CDS            lacZα (fragment): LacZα fragment of β-galactosidase; lacZ fragment
   1065..1081    -  protein_bind   lac operator: The lac repressor binds to the lac operator to inhibit transcription in E. coli. This inhibition can be relieved by adding lactose or isopropyl-β-D-thiogalactopyranoside (IPTG). lac repressor encoded by lacI
   1089..1119    -  promoter       lac promoter: promoter for the E. coli lac operon
   1134..1155    -  protein_bind   CAP binding site: CAP binding activates transcription in the presence of cAMP. E. coli catabolite activator protein
   1168..1260    -  CDS            lacI (fragment): lac repressor; lacI; The lac repressor binds to the lac operator to inhibit transcription in E. coli. This inhibition can be relieved by adding lactose or isopropyl-β-D-thiogalactopyranoside (IPTG).
   1443..2031    -  rep_origin     ori: high-copy-number ColE1/pMB1/pBR322/pUC origin of replication
   2202..3017    -  CDS            KanR: aminoglycoside phosphotransferase; aph(3')-Ia; confers resistance to kanamycin in bacteria or G418 (Geneticin®) in eukaryotes
   3018..3122    -  promoter       AmpR promoter: bla
   3217..35      +  CDS            rop (fragment) (across the origin): Rop protein, which maintains plasmids at low copy number; rop
>Addgene plasmid #121281 | pUC57-Kan_CD156_00123591 | depositor full sequence | sequence record 231349 | pUC57-Kan_CD156_00123591 sequence 3217 bps
TCGCGCGTTTCGGTGATGACGGTGAAAACCTCTGACACATGCAGCTCCCGGAGACGGTCACAGCTTGTCT
GTAAGCGGATGCCGGGAGCAGACAAGCCCGTCAGGGCGCGTCAGCGGGTGTTGGCGGGTGTCGGGGCTGG
CTTAACTATGCGGCATCAGAGCAGATTGTACTGAGAGTGCACCATATGCGGTGTGAAATACCGCACAGAT
GCGTAAGGAGAAAATACCGCATCAGGCGCCATTCGCCATTCAGGCTGCGCAACTGTTGGGAAGGGCGATC
GGTGCGGGCCTCTTCGCTATTACGCCAGCTGGCGAAAGGGGGATGTGCTGCAAGGCGATTAAGTTGGGTA
ACGCCAGGGTTTTCCCAGTCACGACGTTGTAAAACGACGGCCAGTGAATTGACGCGTATTGGGATGGAAC
TTGGTCTCTAAGCTCATTTATGAACACCAGTCCATTCATAACCAAAATCTTCTGGCAAATCCAAAATAAT
ATGAGCCAATTCATGCATAATAGTAGTATCTTGATTAGTAGCAGTAATTTCAGAAGAAGATTCTGGTTGA
TTAAAAAAATTTGGACAAATAACAATTTGTTCTTTAGCAATTCTAGCATAACCCAAAACATTTTTATAAC
CTTGATTTTCTTTACATTTACCAGTTTCATCTTCACAAGTAATATAAACTTCATCTTCTTTTCTAGAACA
TTCTTCATACAATTTTTTAAAATTTTGTTCAACCAAATCTTGAATATCAGTAGAATCAGTTTTAAAAATA
AATTCAAACAATTCTTCATCAGATTTAACAGCATGAAAAGCATGTTGAGCCAAAACAGCACAAGATTCCA
AAGCACCTCTAATTTCAGAAGCTTCAGAAGAAGAACATTGAGAACCTTTTTGAATATAAGCTCTTTTATT
CAAAGCACCATGAATATCATTAGAAAATTCTTTATAATTATTAATTGGTTGCAAAAAAGTACCAGTATTA
ATAAAAGCCATTAGAGACCAAGTTCCATCCCAATGGCGCGCCGAGCTTGGCTCGAGCATGGTCATAGCTG
TTTCCTGTGTGAAATTGTTATCCGCTCACAATTCCACACAACATACGAGCCGGAAGCATAAAGTGTAAAG
CCTGGGGTGCCTAATGAGTGAGCTAACTCACATTAATTGCGTTGCGCTCACTGCCCGCTTTCCAGTCGGG
AAACCTGTCGTGCCAGCTGCATTAATGAATCGGCCAACGCGCGGGGAGAGGCGGTTTGCGTATTGGGCGC
TCTTCCGCTTCCTCGCTCACTGACTCGCTGCGCTCGGTCGTTCGGCTGCGGCGAGCGGTATCAGCTCACT
CAAAGGCGGTAATACGGTTATCCACAGAATCAGGGGATAACGCAGGAAAGAACATGTGAGCAAAAGGCCA
GCAAAAGGCCAGGAACCGTAAAAAGGCCGCGTTGCTGGCGTTTTTCCATAGGCTCCGCCCCCCTGACGAG
CATCACAAAAATCGACGCTCAAGTCAGAGGTGGCGAAACCCGACAGGACTATAAAGATACCAGGCGTTTC
CCCCTGGAAGCTCCCTCGTGCGCTCTCCTGTTCCGACCCTGCCGCTTACCGGATACCTGTCCGCCTTTCT
CCCTTCGGGAAGCGTGGCGCTTTCTCATAGCTCACGCTGTAGGTATCTCAGTTCGGTGTAGGTCGTTCGC
TCCAAGCTGGGCTGTGTGCACGAACCCCCCGTTCAGCCCGACCGCTGCGCCTTATCCGGTAACTATCGTC
TTGAGTCCAACCCGGTAAGACACGACTTATCGCCACTGGCAGCAGCCACTGGTAACAGGATTAGCAGAGC
GAGGTATGTAGGCGGTGCTACAGAGTTCTTGAAGTGGTGGCCTAACTACGGCTACACTAGAAGAACAGTA
TTTGGTATCTGCGCTCTGCTGAAGCCAGTTACCTTCGGAAAAAGAGTTGGTAGCTCTTGATCCGGCAAAC
AAACCACCGCTGGTAGCGGTGGTTTTTTTGTTTGCAAGCAGCAGATTACGCGCAGAAAAAAAGGATCTCA
AGAAGATCCTTTGATCTTTTCTACGGGGTCTGACGCTCAGTGGAACGAAAACTCACGTTAAGGGATTTTG
GTCATGAGATTATCAAAAAGGATCTTCACCTAGATCCTTTTAAATTAAAAATGAAGTTTTAAATCAATCT
AAAGTATATATGAGTAAACTTGGTCTGACAGTTAGAAAAACTCATCGAGCATCAAATGAAACTGCAATTT
ATTCATATCAGGATTATCAATACCATATTTTTGAAAAAGCCGTTTCTGTAATGAAGGAGAAAACTCACCG
AGGCAGTTCCATAGGATGGCAAGATCCTGGTATCGGTCTGCGATTCCGACTCGTCCAACATCAATACAAC
CTATTAATTTCCCCTCGTCAAAAATAAGGTTATCAAGTGAGAAATCACCATGAGTGACGACTGAATCCGG
TGAGAATGGCAAAAGTTTATGCATTTCTTTCCAGACTTGTTCAACAGGCCAGCCATTACGCTCGTCATCA
AAATCACTCGCATCAACCAAACCGTTATTCATTCGTGATTGCGCCTGAGCGAGACGAAATACGCGATCGC
TGTTAAAAGGACAATTACAAACAGGAATCGAATGCAACCGGCGCAGGAACACTGCCAGCGCATCAACAAT
ATTTTCACCTGAATCAGGATATTCTTCTAATACCTGGAATGCTGTTTTCCCAGGGATCGCAGTGGTGAGT
AACCATGCATCATCAGGAGTACGGATAAAATGCTTGATGGTCGGAAGAGGCATAAATTCCGTCAGCCAGT
TTAGTCTGACCATCTCATCTGTAACATCATTGGCAACGCTACCTTTGCCATGTTTCAGAAACAACTCTGG
CGCATCGGGCTTCCCATACAATCGATAGATTGTCGCACCTGATTGCCCGACATTATCGCGAGCCCATTTA
TACCCATATAAATCAGCATCCATGTTGGAATTTAATCGCGGCCTAGAGCAAGACGTTTCCCGTTGAATAT
GGCTCATACTCTTCCTTTTTCAATATTATTGAAGCATTTATCAGGGTTATTGTCTCATGAGCGGATACAT
ATTTGAATGTATTTAGAAAAATAAACAAATAGGGGTTCCGCGCACATTTCCCCGAAAAGTGCCACCTGAC
GTCTAAGAAACCATTATTATCATGACATTAACCTATAAAAATAGGCGTATCACGAGGCCCTTTCGTC
