>Addgene plasmid #121281 | pUC57-Kan_CD156_00123591 | depositor partial sequence | sequence record 230814 | CD156_00123591
TTGGTCTCTAATGGCTTTTATTAATACTGGTACTTTTTTGCAACCAATTAATAATTATAAAGAATTTTCT
AATGATATTCATGGTGCTTTGAATAAAAGAGCTTATATTCAAAAAGGTTCTCAATGTTCTTCTTCTGAAG
CTTCTGAAATTAGAGGTGCTTTGGAATCTTGTGCTGTTTTGGCTCAACATGCTTTTCATGCTGTTAAATC
TGATGAAGAATTGTTTGAATTTATTTTTAAAACTGATTCTACTGATATTCAAGATTTGGTTGAACAAAAT
TTTAAAAAATTGTATGAAGAATGTTCTAGAAAAGAAGATGAAGTTTATATTACTTGTGAAGATGAAACTG
GTAAATGTAAAGAAAATCAAGGTTATAAAAATGTTTTGGGTTATGCTAGAATTGCTAAAGAACAAATTGT
TATTTGTCCAAATTTTTTTAATCAACCAGAATCTTCTTCTGAAATTACTGCTACTAATCAAGATACTACT
ATTATGCATGAATTGGCTCATATTATTTTGGATTTGCCAGAAGATTTTGGTTATGAATGGACTGGTGTTC
ATAAATGAGCTTAGAGACCAA
