>Addgene plasmid #121281 | pUC57-Kan_CD156_00123591 | depositor partial sequence | sequence record 230815 | empty_vector
TCGCGCGTTTCGGTGATGACGGTGAAAACCTCTGACACATGCAGCTCCCGGAGACGGTCACAGCTTGTCT
GTAAGCGGATGCCGGGAGCAGACAAGCCCGTCAGGGCGCGTCAGCGGGTGTTGGCGGGTGTCGGGGCTGG
CTTAACTATGCGGCATCAGAGCAGATTGTACTGAGAGTGCACCATATGCGGTGTGAAATACCGCACAGAT
GCGTAAGGAGAAAATACCGCATCAGGCGCCATTCGCCATTCAGGCTGCGCAACTGTTGGGAAGGGCGATC
GGTGCGGGCCTCTTCGCTATTACGCCAGCTGGCGAAAGGGGGATGTGCTGCAAGGCGATTAAGTTGGGTA
ACGCCAGGGTTTTCCCAGTCACGACGTTGTAAAACGACGGCCAGTGAATTGACGCGTATTGGGATATCCC
AATGGCGCGCCGAGCTTGGCTCGAGCATGGTCATAGCTGTTTCCTGTGTGAAATTGTTATCCGCTCACAA
TTCCACACAACATACGAGCCGGAAGCATAAAGTGTAAAGCCTGGGGTGCCTAATGAGTGAGCTAACTCAC
ATTAATTGCGTTGCGCTCACTGCCCGCTTTCCAGTCGGGAAACCTGTCGTGCCAGCTGCATTAATGAATC
GGCCAACGCGCGGGGAGAGGCGGTTTGCGTATTGGGCGCTCTTCCGCTTCCTCGCTCACTGACTCGCTGC
GCTCGGTCGTTCGGCTGCGGCGAGCGGTATCAGCTCACTCAAAGGCGGTAATACGGTTATCCACAGAATC
AGGGGATAACGCAGGAAAGAACATGTGAGCAAAAGGCCAGCAAAAGGCCAGGAACCGTAAAAAGGCCGCG
TTGCTGGCGTTTTTCCATAGGCTCCGCCCCCCTGACGAGCATCACAAAAATCGACGCTCAAGTCAGAGGT
GGCGAAACCCGACAGGACTATAAAGATACCAGGCGTTTCCCCCTGGAAGCTCCCTCGTGCGCTCTCCTGT
TCCGACCCTGCCGCTTACCGGATACCTGTCCGCCTTTCTCCCTTCGGGAAGCGTGGCGCTTTCTCATAGC
TCACGCTGTAGGTATCTCAGTTCGGTGTAGGTCGTTCGCTCCAAGCTGGGCTGTGTGCACGAACCCCCCG
TTCAGCCCGACCGCTGCGCCTTATCCGGTAACTATCGTCTTGAGTCCAACCCGGTAAGACACGACTTATC
GCCACTGGCAGCAGCCACTGGTAACAGGATTAGCAGAGCGAGGTATGTAGGCGGTGCTACAGAGTTCTTG
AAGTGGTGGCCTAACTACGGCTACACTAGAAGAACAGTATTTGGTATCTGCGCTCTGCTGAAGCCAGTTA
CCTTCGGAAAAAGAGTTGGTAGCTCTTGATCCGGCAAACAAACCACCGCTGGTAGCGGTGGTTTTTTTGT
TTGCAAGCAGCAGATTACGCGCAGAAAAAAAGGATCTCAAGAAGATCCTTTGATCTTTTCTACGGGGTCT
GACGCTCAGTGGAACGAAAACTCACGTTAAGGGATTTTGGTCATGAGATTATCAAAAAGGATCTTCACCT
AGATCCTTTTAAATTAAAAATGAAGTTTTAAATCAATCTAAAGTATATATGAGTAAACTTGGTCTGACAG
TTAGAAAAACTCATCGAGCATCAAATGAAACTGCAATTTATTCATATCAGGATTATCAATACCATATTTT
TGAAAAAGCCGTTTCTGTAATGAAGGAGAAAACTCACCGAGGCAGTTCCATAGGATGGCAAGATCCTGGT
ATCGGTCTGCGATTCCGACTCGTCCAACATCAATACAACCTATTAATTTCCCCTCGTCAAAAATAAGGTT
ATCAAGTGAGAAATCACCATGAGTGACGACTGAATCCGGTGAGAATGGCAAAAGTTTATGCATTTCTTTC
CAGACTTGTTCAACAGGCCAGCCATTACGCTCGTCATCAAAATCACTCGCATCAACCAAACCGTTATTCA
TTCGTGATTGCGCCTGAGCGAGACGAAATACGCGATCGCTGTTAAAAGGACAATTACAAACAGGAATCGA
ATGCAACCGGCGCAGGAACACTGCCAGCGCATCAACAATATTTTCACCTGAATCAGGATATTCTTCTAAT
ACCTGGAATGCTGTTTTCCCAGGGATCGCAGTGGTGAGTAACCATGCATCATCAGGAGTACGGATAAAAT
GCTTGATGGTCGGAAGAGGCATAAATTCCGTCAGCCAGTTTAGTCTGACCATCTCATCTGTAACATCATT
GGCAACGCTACCTTTGCCATGTTTCAGAAACAACTCTGGCGCATCGGGCTTCCCATACAATCGATAGATT
GTCGCACCTGATTGCCCGACATTATCGCGAGCCCATTTATACCCATATAAATCAGCATCCATGTTGGAAT
TTAATCGCGGCCTAGAGCAAGACGTTTCCCGTTGAATATGGCTCATACTCTTCCTTTTTCAATATTATTG
AAGCATTTATCAGGGTTATTGTCTCATGAGCGGATACATATTTGAATGTATTTAGAAAAATAAACAAATA
GGGGTTCCGCGCACATTTCCCCGAAAAGTGCCACCTGACGTCTAAGAAACCATTATTATCATGACATTAA
CCTATAAAAATAGGCGTATCACGAGGCCCTTTCGTC
