>Addgene plasmid #121281 | pUC57-Kan_CD156_00123591 | addgene partial sequence | sequence record 238004 | M13-F20 5'-TGTAAAACGACGGCCAGT-3'
TTGGTCTCTAAGCTCATTTATGAACACCAGTCCATTCATAACCAAAATCTTCTGGCAAATCCAAAATAAT
ATGAGCCAATTCATGCATAATAGTAGTATCTTGATTAGTAGCAGTAATTTCAGAAGAAGATTCTGGTTGA
TTAAAAAAATTTGGACAAATAACAATTTGTTCTTTAGCAATTCTAGCATAACCCAAAACATTTTTATAAC
CTTGATTTTCTTTACATTTACCAGTTTCATCTTCACAAGTAATATAAACTTCATCTTCTTTTCTAGAACA
TTCTTCATACAATTTTTTAAAATTTTGTTCAACCAAATCTTGAATATCAGTAGAATCAGTTTTAAAAATA
AATTCAAACAATTCTTCATCAGATTTAACAGCATGAAAAGCATGTTGAGCCAAAACAGCACAAGATTCCA
AAGCACCTCTAATTTCAGAAGCTTCAGAAGAAGAACATTGAGAACCTTTTTGAATATAAGCTCTTTTATT
CAAAGCACCATGAATATCATTAGAAAATTCTTTATAATTATTAATTGGTTGCAAAAAAGTACCAGTATTA
ATAAAAGCCATTAGAGACCAAGTTCCATCCCAATGGCGCGCCGAGCTTGGCTCGAGCATGGTCATAGCTG
TTTCCTGTGTGAAATTGTTATCCGCTCACAATTCCACACAACATACGAGCCGGAAGCATAAAGTGTAAAG
CCTGGGG
